Addgene plasmid #112723: pET28a_6HT-TBP6.7(R47K)
Purpose: Arg47 of TBP6.7 interacts with Hoogsteen edge of TAR's Gua26. Mutating this amino acid to Lys reduces binding to the WT TAR RNA ~330-fold.
Depositing lab: Joseph Wedekind. Depositing organization: University of Rochester Medical Center. Publication: Structure of HIV TAR in complex with a Lab-Evolved RRM provides insight into duplex RNA recognition and synthesis of a constrained peptide that impairs transcription. Belashov IA, Crawford DW, Cavender CE, Dai P, Beardslee PC, Mathews DH, Pentelute BL, McNaughton BR, Wedekind JE. Nucleic Acids Res. 2018 Jul 27;46(13):6401-6415. doi: 10.1093/nar/gky529. PubMed 29961805.
Backbone
  Vector backbone: pET28a(+)
  Backbone size w/o insert (bp): 5277
  Vector type: Bacterial Expression
Growth in bacteria
  Bacterial resistance: Kanamycin, 50 μg/mL
  Growth temperature: 37°C
  Growth strain: DH5alpha
  Copy number: High Copy
Gene/Insert
  Gene/Insert name: 6His-TEV-TBP6.7(R47K)
  Insert size (bp): 359
  Mutation: R47K
  Promoter: T7
  Tag / fusion protein: 6His-TEV (N terminal on insert)
  Cloning method: Restriction Enzyme; 5′ cloning site NcoI (not destroyed); 3′ cloning site BamHI (not destroyed)
  Sequencing primers: 5′ T7 promoter; 3′ T7 terminator
Terms and licenses: Academic/Nonprofit Terms; Industry Terms: Not Available to Industry
How to cite: pET28a_6HT-TBP6.7(R47K) was a gift from Joseph Wedekind (Addgene plasmid # 112723 ; http://n2t.net/addgene:112723 ; RRID:Addgene_112723)
