[The description below was written by a language model from this plasmid's Addgene catalogue record and pLannotate feature annotations shown in this document.]
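Description:
pET28a_6HT-TBP6.7(R47K) is a bacterial expression plasmid built on the pET28a(+) backbone for producing a point mutant of TBP6.7, a laboratory-evolved RNA recognition motif (RRM) protein that binds the HIV TAR RNA. The plasmid is maintained in E. coli through a ColE1/pBR322-type origin accompanied by the bom site and rop gene, and it is selected with kanamycin via the aph(3')-Ia resistance gene. An f1 origin is also present. The two sequence records, depositor-supplied and sequencing-derived, are about 5.6 kb, differ by only a few nucleotides, and carry the same set of annotated features.

The roughly 360 bp insert was cloned between NcoI and BamHI. It sits downstream of a T7 promoter with an adjacent lac operator and the T7 gene 10 ribosome binding site, and a T7 terminator follows it. The plasmid-borne lacI gene supplies repressor, so expression depends on T7 RNA polymerase in the host and is inducible with IPTG. The open reading frame begins with a hexahistidine tag and a TEV protease site, which allow affinity purification and subsequent tag removal. The automated annotation matches the coding region to the U1A/SNF family of snRNP RRM proteins, which probably reflects similarity to the RRM fold rather than a Drosophila origin. The short "capTEV" and "SET1" hits are likely partial matches to the tag and to vector-derived sequence.

The R47K substitution replaces an arginine that contacts the Hoogsteen edge of guanine 26 in TAR, and it lowers binding to wild-type TAR about 330-fold. The protein therefore serves as a weakened-binding comparison in structural and biophysical studies of TAR recognition.
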