Features (pLannotate 1.2.2; 19 found; start..end, strand, type, name):
     12..467     +  rep_origin     f1 ori (sequence partly withheld): f1 bacteriophage origin of replication; arrow indicates direction of (+) strand synthesis
    494..551     +  promoter       AmpR promoter (fragment): bla
    560..1375    -  CDS            KanR: aminoglycoside phosphotransferase; aph(3')-Ia; confers resistance to kanamycin in bacteria or G418 (Geneticin®) in eukaryotes
   1497..2085    +  rep_origin     ori: high-copy-number ColE1/pMB1/pBR322/pUC origin of replication
   2271..2413    -  misc_feature   bom: basis of mobility region from pBR322
   2515..2706    -  CDS            rop: Rop protein, which maintains plasmids at low copy number; rop
   2723..3103    +  CDS            YPB1_ECOLX: Protein predicted: Swiss-Prot protein existence level 4. From Escherichia coli.
   3175..3466    -  CDS            TcR (fragment): tetracycline efflux protein; tet; confers resistance to tetracycline
   3481..3502    -  protein_bind   CAP binding site: CAP binding activates transcription in the presence of cAMP. E. coli catabolite activator protein
   3515..4597    -  CDS            lacI: lac repressor; lacI; The lac repressor binds to the lac operator to inhibit transcription in E. coli. This inhibition can be relieved by adding lactose or isopropyl-β-D-thiogalactopyranoside (IPTG).
   4598..4675    -  promoter       lacI promoter: lacI
   4683..4962    -  CDS            TcR (fragment): tetracycline efflux protein; tet; confers resistance to tetracycline
   4984..5002    +  promoter       T7 promoter: promoter for bacteriophage T7 RNA polymerase
   5003..5027    +  protein_bind   lac operator: The lac repressor binds to the lac operator to inhibit transcription in E. coli. This inhibition can be relieved by adding lactose or isopropyl-β-D-thiogalactopyranoside (IPTG). lac repressor encoded by lacI
   5042..5064    +  RBS            RBS: efficient ribosome binding site from bacteriophage T7 gene 10 (Olins and Rangwala, 1989)
   5083..5099    +  CDS            capTEV™ (fragment): composite tag for in vivo biotinylation, TEV protease cleavage, and 6xHis tagging
   5146..5496    +  CDS            snf (fragment): SNRPA_DROME - Also known as D25, fs(1)1621, liz. Experimental evidence at protein level: Swiss-Prot protein existence level 1. Binds stem loop II of U1 snRNA. It is the first snRNP to interact with pre-mRNA. This interaction is required for the subsequent binding of U2 snRNP and the U4/U6/U5 tri-snRNP (By similarity). Plays a role in regulating sex-lethal splicing. From Drosophila melanogaster (Fruit fly).
   5507..5556    +  CDS            SET1 (fragment): solubility-enhancement tag derived from T7 phage gene 10B
   5564..5611    +  terminator     T7 terminator: transcription terminator for bacteriophage T7 RNA polymerase
>Addgene plasmid #112723 | pET28a_6HT-TBP6.7(R47K) | depositor full sequence | sequence record 212428 | Full Sequence
TGGCGAATGGG
[124 nt withheld, positions 12-135]
C
[91 nt withheld, positions 137-227]
A
[49 nt withheld, positions 229-277]
CCTTTGACGTTGGAGTCCACGTTCTTT
[37 nt withheld, positions 305-341]
ACCCTATCTCGGTCTATTCTTTTGATTTATAAGGGATTTTGCCGATTTCGGCCTATTGGTTAAAAAATGA
GCTGATTTAACAAAAATTTAACGCGAATTTTAACAAAATATTAACGTTTACAATTTCAGGTGGCACTTTT
CGGGGAAATGTGCGCGGAACCCCTATTTGTTTATTTTTCTAAATACATTCAAATATGTATCCGCTCATGA
ATTAATTCTTAGAAAAACTCATCGAGCATCAAATGAAACTGCAATTTATTCATATCAGGATTATCAATAC
CATATTTTTGAAAAAGCCGTTTCTGTAATGAAGGAGAAAACTCACCGAGGCAGTTCCATAGGATGGCAAG
ATCCTGGTATCGGTCTGCGATTCCGACTCGTCCAACATCAATACAACCTATTAATTTCCCCTCGTCAAAA
ATAAGGTTATCAAGTGAGAAATCACCATGAGTGACGACTGAATCCGGTGAGAATGGCAAAAGTTTATGCA
TTTCTTTCCAGACTTGTTCAACAGGCCAGCCATTACGCTCGTCATCAAAATCACTCGCATCAACCAAACC
GTTATTCATTCGTGATTGCGCCTGAGCGAGACGAAATACGCGATCGCTGTTAAAAGGACAATTACAAACA
GGAATCGAATGCAACCGGCGCAGGAACACTGCCAGCGCATCAACAATATTTTCACCTGAATCAGGATATT
CTTCTAATACCTGGAATGCTGTTTTCCCGGGGATCGCAGTGGTGAGTAACCATGCATCATCAGGAGTACG
GATAAAATGCTTGATGGTCGGAAGAGGCATAAATTCCGTCAGCCAGTTTAGTCTGACCATCTCATCTGTA
ACATCATTGGCAACGCTACCTTTGCCATGTTTCAGAAACAACTCTGGCGCATCGGGCTTCCCATACAATC
GATAGATTGTCGCACCTGATTGCCCGACATTATCGCGAGCCCATTTATACCCATATAAATCAGCATCCAT
GTTGGAATTTAATCGCGGCCTAGAGCAAGACGTTTCCCGTTGAATATGGCTCATAACACCCCTTGTATTA
CTGTTTATGTAAGCAGACAGTTTTATTGTTCATGACCAAAATCCCTTAACGTGAGTTTTCGTTCCACTGA
GCGTCAGACCCCGTAGAAAAGATCAAAGGATCTTCTTGAGATCCTTTTTTTCTGCGCGTAATCTGCTGCT
TGCAAACAAAAAAACCACCGCTACCAGCGGTGGTTTGTTTGCCGGATCAAGAGCTACCAACTCTTTTTCC
GAAGGTAACTGGCTTCAGCAGAGCGCAGATACCAAATACTGTCCTTCTAGTGTAGCCGTAGTTAGGCCAC
CACTTCAAGAACTCTGTAGCACCGCCTACATACCTCGCTCTGCTAATCCTGTTACCAGTGGCTGCTGCCA
GTGGCGATAAGTCGTGTCTTACCGGGTTGGACTCAAGACGATAGTTACCGGATAAGGCGCAGCGGTCGGG
CTGAACGGGGGGTTCGTGCACACAGCCCAGCTTGGAGCGAACGACCTACACCGAACTGAGATACCTACAG
CGTGAGCTATGAGAAAGCGCCACGCTTCCCGAAGGGAGAAAGGCGGACAGGTATCCGGTAAGCGGCAGGG
TCGGAACAGGAGAGCGCACGAGGGAGCTTCCAGGGGGAAACGCCTGGTATCTTTATAGTCCTGTCGGGTT
TCGCCACCTCTGACTTGAGCGTCGATTTTTGTGATGCTCGTCAGGGGGGCGGAGCCTATGGAAAAACGCC
AGCAACGCGGCCTTTTTACGGTTCCTGGCCTTTTGCTGGCCTTTTGCTCACATGTTCTTTCCTGCGTTAT
CCCCTGATTCTGTGGATAACCGTATTACCGCCTTTGAGTGAGCTGATACCGCTCGCCGCAGCCGAACGAC
CGAGCGCAGCGAGTCAGTGAGCGAGGAAGCGGAAGAGCGCCTGATGCGGTATTTTCTCCTTACGCATCTG
TGCGGTATTTCACACCGCATATATGGTGCACTCTCAGTACAATCTGCTCTGATGCCGCATAGTTAAGCCA
GTATACACTCCGCTATCGCTACGTGACTGGGTCATGGCTGCGCCCCGACACCCGCCAACACCCGCTGACG
CGCCCTGACGGGCTTGTCTGCTCCCGGCATCCGCTTACAGACAAGCTGTGACCGTCTCCGGGAGCTGCAT
GTGTCAGAGGTTTTCACCGTCATCACCGAAACGCGCGAGGCAGCTGCGGTAAAGCTCATCAGCGTGGTCG
TGAAGCGATTCACAGATGTCTGCCTGTTCATCCGCGTCCAGCTCGTTGAGTTTCTCCAGAAGCGTTAATG
TCTGGCTTCTGATAAAGCGGGCCATGTTAAGGGCGGTTTTTTCCTGTTTGGTCACTGATGCCTCCGTGTA
AGGGGGATTTCTGTTCATGGGGGTAATGATACCGATGAAACGAGAGAGGATGCTCACGATACGGGTTACT
GATGATGAACATGCCCGGTTACTGGAACGTTGTGAGGGTAAACAACTGGCGGTATGGATGCGGCGGGACC
AGAGAAAAATCACTCAGGGTCAATGCCAGCGCTTCGTTAATACAGATGTAGGTGTTCCACAGGGTAGCCA
GCAGCATCCTGCGATGCAGATCCGGAACATAATGGTGCAGGGCGCTGACTTCCGCGTTTCCAGACTTTAC
GAAACACGGAAACCGAAGACCATTCATGTTGTTGCTCAGGTCGCAGACGTTTTGCAGCAGCAGTCGCTTC
ACGTTCGCTCGCGTATCGGTGATTCATTCTGCTAACCAGTAAGGCAACCCCGCCAGCCTAGCCGGGTCCT
CAACGACAGGAGCACGATCATGCGCACCCGTGGGGCCGCCATGCCGGCGATAATGGCCTGCTTCTCGCCG
AAACGTTTGGTGGCGGGACCAGTGACGAAGGCTTGAGCGAGGGCGTGCAAGATTCCGAATACCGCAAGCG
ACAGGCCGATCATCGTCGCGCTCCAGCGAAAGCGGTCCTCGCCGAAAATGACCCAGAGCGCTGCCGGCAC
CTGTCCTACGAGTTGCATGATAAAGAAGACAGTCATAAGTGCGGCGACGATAGTCATGCCCCGCGCCCAC
CGGAAGGAGCTGACTGGGTTGAAGGCTCTCAAGGGCATCGGTCGAGATCCCGGTGCCTAATGAGTGAGCT
AACTTACATTAATTGCGTTGCGCTCACTGCCCGCTTTCCAGTCGGGAAACCTGTCGTGCCAGCTGCATTA
ATGAATCGGCCAACGCGCGGGGAGAGGCGGTTTGCGTATTGGGCGCCAGGGTGGTTTTTCTTTTCACCAG
TGAGACGGGCAACAGCTGATTGCCCTTCACCGCCTGGCCCTGAGAGAGTTGCAGCAAGCGGTCCACGCTG
GTTTGCCCCAGCAGGCGAAAATCCTGTTTGATGGTGGTTAACGGCGGGATATAACATGAGCTGTCTTCGG
TATCGTCGTATCCCACTACCGAGATATCCGCACCAACGCGCAGCCCGGACTCGGTAATGGCGCGCATTGC
GCCCAGCGCCATCTGATCGTTGGCAACCAGCATCGCAGTGGGAACGATGCCCTCATTCAGCATTTGCATG
GTTTGTTGAAAACCGGACATGGCACTCCAGTCGCCTTCCCGTTCCGCTATCGGCTGAATTTGATTGCGAG
TGAGATATTTATGCCAGCCAGCCAGACGCAGACGCGCCGAGACAGAACTTAATGGGCCCGCTAACAGCGC
GATTTGCTGGTGACCCAATGCGACCAGATGCTCCACGCCCAGTCGCGTACCGTCTTCATGGGAGAAAATA
ATACTGTTGATGGGTGTCTGGTCAGAGACATCAAGAAATAACGCCGGAACATTAGTGCAGGCAGCTTCCA
CAGCAATGGCATCCTGGTCATCCAGCGGATAGTTAATGATCAGCCCACTGACGCGTTGCGCGAGAAGATT
GTGCACCGCCGCTTTACAGGCTTCGACGCCGCTTCGTTCTACCATCGACACCACCACGCTGGCACCCAGT
TGATCGGCGCGAGATTTAATCGCCGCGACAATTTGCGACGGCGCGTGCAGGGCCAGACTGGAGGTGGCAA
CGCCAATCAGCAACGACTGTTTGCCCGCCAGTTGTTGTGCCACGCGGTTGGGAATGTAATTCAGCTCCGC
CATCGCCGCTTCCACTTTTTCCCGCGTTTTCGCAGAAACGTGGCTGGCCTGGTTCACCACGCGGGAAACG
GTCTGATAAGAGACACCGGCATACTCTGCGACATCGTATAACGTTACTGGTTTCACATTCACCACCCTGA
ATTGACTCTCTTCCGGGCGCTATCATGCCATACCGCGAAAGGTTTTGCGCCATTCGATGGTGTCCGGGAT
CTCGACGCTCTCCCTTATGCGACTCCTGCATTAGGAAGCAGCCCAGTAGTAGGTTGAGGCCGTTGAGCAC
CGCCGCCGCAAGGAATGGTGCATGCAAGGAGATGGCGCCCAACAGTCCCCCGGCCACGGGGCCTGCCACC
ATACCCACGCCGAAACAAGCGCTCATGAGCCCGAAGTGGCGAGCCCGATCTTCCCCATCGGTGATGTCGG
CGATATAGGCGCCAGCAACCGCACCTGTGGCGCCGGTGATGCCGGCCACGATGCGTCCGGCGTAGAGGAT
CGAGATCTCGATCCCGCGAAATTAATACGACTCACTATAGGGGAATTGTGAGCGGATAACAATTCCCCTC
TAGAAATAATTTTGTTTAACTTTAAGAAGGAGATATACCATGGGCAGCAGCCATCATCATCATCATCACA
GCAGCGGCGAGAACCTGTACTTCCAGGGCCATATGGCAGTTCCCGAGACCCGCCCTAACCACACTATTTA
TATCAACAACCTCAATTCGAAGATCAAGAAGGATGAGCTAAAAAAGTCCCTGCACGCCATCTTCTCCCGG
TTTGGCCAGATCCTGGATATCCTGGTACCGAAGCAGCGGACGCCGAGGGGCCAGGCCTTTGTCATCTTCA
AGGAGGTCAGCAGCGCCACCAACGCCCTGCGCTCCATGCAGGGTTTCCCTTTCTATGACAAACCTATGCG
TATCCAGTATGCCAAGACCGACAAGCGTATCCCGGCCAAGATGAAATGATAGGGATCCGAATTCGAGCTC
CGTCGACAAGCTTGCGGCCGCACTCGAGCACCACCACCACCACCACTGAGATCCGGCTGCTAACAAAGCC
CGAAAGGAAGCTGAGTTGGCTGCTGCCACCGCTGAGCAATAACTAGCATAACCCCTTGGGGCCTCTAAAC
GGGTCTTGAGGGGTTTTTTGCTGAAAGGAGGAACTATATCCGGAT
