Features (pLannotate 1.2.2; 19 found; start..end, strand, type, name):
     12..440     +  rep_origin     f1 ori (sequence partly withheld): f1 bacteriophage origin of replication; arrow indicates direction of (+) strand synthesis
    493..550     +  promoter       AmpR promoter (fragment): bla
    559..1374    -  CDS            KanR: aminoglycoside phosphotransferase; aph(3')-Ia; confers resistance to kanamycin in bacteria or G418 (Geneticin®) in eukaryotes
   1496..2084    +  rep_origin     ori: high-copy-number ColE1/pMB1/pBR322/pUC origin of replication
   2270..2409    -  misc_feature   bom: basis of mobility region from pBR322
   2511..2702    -  CDS            rop: Rop protein, which maintains plasmids at low copy number; rop
   2719..3099    +  CDS            YPB1_ECOLX: Protein predicted: Swiss-Prot protein existence level 4. From Escherichia coli.
   3171..3462    -  CDS            TcR (fragment): tetracycline efflux protein; tet; confers resistance to tetracycline
   3477..3498    -  protein_bind   CAP binding site: CAP binding activates transcription in the presence of cAMP. E. coli catabolite activator protein
   3511..4593    -  CDS            lacI: lac repressor; lacI; The lac repressor binds to the lac operator to inhibit transcription in E. coli. This inhibition can be relieved by adding lactose or isopropyl-β-D-thiogalactopyranoside (IPTG).
   4594..4671    -  promoter       lacI promoter: lacI
   4679..4958    -  CDS            TcR (fragment): tetracycline efflux protein; tet; confers resistance to tetracycline
   4980..4998    +  promoter       T7 promoter: promoter for bacteriophage T7 RNA polymerase
   4999..5023    +  protein_bind   lac operator: The lac repressor binds to the lac operator to inhibit transcription in E. coli. This inhibition can be relieved by adding lactose or isopropyl-β-D-thiogalactopyranoside (IPTG). lac repressor encoded by lacI
   5038..5060    +  RBS            RBS: efficient ribosome binding site from bacteriophage T7 gene 10 (Olins and Rangwala, 1989)
   5079..5095    +  CDS            capTEV™ (fragment): composite tag for in vivo biotinylation, TEV protease cleavage, and 6xHis tagging
   5142..5492    +  CDS            snf (fragment): SNRPA_DROME - Also known as D25, fs(1)1621, liz. Experimental evidence at protein level: Swiss-Prot protein existence level 1. Binds stem loop II of U1 snRNA. It is the first snRNP to interact with pre-mRNA. This interaction is required for the subsequent binding of U2 snRNP and the U4/U6/U5 tri-snRNP (By similarity). Plays a role in regulating sex-lethal splicing. From Drosophila melanogaster (Fruit fly).
   5503..5552    +  CDS            SET1 (fragment): solubility-enhancement tag derived from T7 phage gene 10B
   5560..5607    +  terminator     T7 terminator: transcription terminator for bacteriophage T7 RNA polymerase
>Addgene plasmid #112723 | pET28a_6HT-TBP6.7(R47K) | addgene full sequence | sequence record 216318 | Addgene NGS Result
TGGCGAATGGG
[124 nt withheld, positions 12-135]
C
[91 nt withheld, positions 137-227]
A
[49 nt withheld, positions 229-277]
CCTTTGACGTTGGAGTCCACGTTCTTT
[37 nt withheld, positions 305-341]
ACCCTATCTCGGTCTATTCTTTTGATTTATAAGGGATTTTGCCGATTTCGGCCTATTGGTTAAAAAATGA
GCTGATTTAACAAAAATTTAACGCGAATTTTAACAAAATATTAACGCTTACAATTTAGGTGGCACTTTTC
GGGGAAATGTGCGCGGAACCCCTATTTGTTTATTTTTCTAAATACATTCAAATATGTATCCGCTCATGAA
TTAATTCTTAGAAAAACTCATCGAGCATCAAATGAAACTGCAATTTATTCATATCAGGATTATCAATACC
ATATTTTTGAAAAAGCCGTTTCTGTAATGAAGGAGAAAACTCACCGAGGCAGTTCCATAGGATGGCAAGA
TCCTGGTATCGGTCTGCGATTCCGACTCGTCCAACATCAATACAACCTATTAATTTCCCCTCGTCAAAAA
TAAGGTTATCAAGTGAGAAATCACCATGAGTGACGACTGAATCCGGTGAGAATGGCAAAAGTTTATGCAT
TTCTTTCCAGACTTGTTCAACAGGCCAGCCATTACGCTCGTCATCAAAATCACTCGCATCAACCAAACCG
TTATTCATTCGTGATTGCGCCTGAGCGAGACGAAATACGCGATCGCTGTTAAAAGGACAATTACAAACAG
GAATCGAATGCAACCGGCGCAGGAACACTGCCAGCGCATCAACAATATTTTCACCTGAATCAGGATATTC
TTCTAATACCTGGAATGCTGTTTTCCCGGGGATCGCAGTGGTGAGTAACCATGCATCATCAGGAGTACGG
ATAAAATGCTTGATGGTCGGAAGAGGCATAAATTCCGTCAGCCAGTTTAGTCTGACCATCTCATCTGTAA
CATCATTGGCAACGCTACCTTTGCCATGTTTCAGAAACAACTCTGGCGCATCGGGCTTCCCATACAATCG
ATAGATTGTCGCACCTGATTGCCCGACATTATCGCGAGCCCATTTATACCCATATAAATCAGCATCCATG
TTGGAATTTAATCGCGGCCTAGAGCAAGACGTTTCCCGTTGAATATGGCTCATAACACCCCTTGTATTAC
TGTTTATGTAAGCAGACAGTTTTATTGTTCATGACCAAAATCCCTTAACGTGAGTTTTCGTTCCACTGAG
CGTCAGACCCCGTAGAAAAGATCAAAGGATCTTCTTGAGATCCTTTTTTTCTGCGCGTAATCTGCTGCTT
GCAAACAAAAAAACCACCGCTACCAGCGGTGGTTTGTTTGCCGGATCAAGAGCTACCAACTCTTTTTCCG
AAGGTAACTGGCTTCAGCAGAGCGCAGATACCAAATACTGTCCTTCTAGTGTAGCCGTAGTTAGGCCACC
ACTTCAAGAACTCTGTAGCACCGCCTACATACCTCGCTCTGCTAATCCTGTTACCAGTGGCTGCTGCCAG
TGGCGATAAGTCGTGTCTTACCGGGTTGGACTCAAGACGATAGTTACCGGATAAGGCGCAGCGGTCGGGC
TGAACGGGGGGTTCGTGCACACAGCCCAGCTTGGAGCGAACGACCTACACCGAACTGAGATACCTACAGC
GTGAGCTATGAGAAAGCGCCACGCTTCCCGAAGGGAGAAAGGCGGACAGGTATCCGGTAAGCGGCAGGGT
CGGAACAGGAGAGCGCACGAGGGAGCTTCCAGGGGGAAACGCCTGGTATCTTTATAGTCCTGTCGGGTTT
CGCCACCTCTGACTTGAGCGTCGATTTTTGTGATGCTCGTCAGGGGGGCGGAGCCTATGGAAAAACGCCA
GCAACGCGGCCTTTTTACGGTTCCTGGCCTTTTGCTGGCCTTTTGCTCACATGTTCTTTCCTGCGTTATC
CCCTGATTCTGTGGATAACCGTATTACCGCCTTTGAGTGAGCTGATACCGCTCGCCGCAGCCGAACGACC
GAGCGCAGCGAGTCAGTGAGCGAGGAAGCGGAAGAGCGCCTGATGCGGTATTTTCTCCTTACGCATCTGT
GCGGTATTTCACACCGCAATGGTGCACTCTCAGTACAATCTGCTCTGATGCCGCATAGTTAAGCCAGTAT
ACACTCCGCTATCGCTACGTGACTGGGTCATGGCTGCGCCCCGACACCCGCCAACACCCGCTGACGCGCC
CTGACGGGCTTGTCTGCTCCCGGCATCCGCTTACAGACAAGCTGTGACCGTCTCCGGGAGCTGCATGTGT
CAGAGGTTTTCACCGTCATCACCGAAACGCGCGAGGCAGCTGCGGTAAAGCTCATCAGCGTGGTCGTGAA
GCGATTCACAGATGTCTGCCTGTTCATCCGCGTCCAGCTCGTTGAGTTTCTCCAGAAGCGTTAATGTCTG
GCTTCTGATAAAGCGGGCCATGTTAAGGGCGGTTTTTTCCTGTTTGGTCACTGATGCCTCCGTGTAAGGG
GGATTTCTGTTCATGGGGGTAATGATACCGATGAAACGAGAGAGGATGCTCACGATACGGGTTACTGATG
ATGAACATGCCCGGTTACTGGAACGTTGTGAGGGTAAACAACTGGCGGTATGGATGCGGCGGGACCAGAG
AAAAATCACTCAGGGTCAATGCCAGCGCTTCGTTAATACAGATGTAGGTGTTCCACAGGGTAGCCAGCAG
CATCCTGCGATGCAGATCCGGAACATAATGGTGCAGGGCGCTGACTTCCGCGTTTCCAGACTTTACGAAA
CACGGAAACCGAAGACCATTCATGTTGTTGCTCAGGTCGCAGACGTTTTGCAGCAGCAGTCGCTTCACGT
TCGCTCGCGTATCGGTGATTCATTCTGCTAACCAGTAAGGCAACCCCGCCAGCCTAGCCGGGTCCTCAAC
GACAGGAGCACGATCATGCGCACCCGTGGGGCCGCCATGCCGGCGATAATGGCCTGCTTCTCGCCGAAAC
GTTTGGTGGCGGGACCAGTGACGAAGGCTTGAGCGAGGGCGTGCAAGATTCCGAATACCGCAAGCGACAG
GCCGATCATCGTCGCGCTCCAGCGAAAGCGGTCCTCGCCGAAAATGACCCAGAGCGCTGCCGGCACCTGT
CCTACGAGTTGCATGATAAAGAAGACAGTCATAAGTGCGGCGACGATAGTCATGCCCCGCGCCCACCGGA
AGGAGCTGACTGGGTTGAAGGCTCTCAAGGGCATCGGTCGAGATCCCGGTGCCTAATGAGTGAGCTAACT
TACATTAATTGCGTTGCGCTCACTGCCCGCTTTCCAGTCGGGAAACCTGTCGTGCCAGCTGCATTAATGA
ATCGGCCAACGCGCGGGGAGAGGCGGTTTGCGTATTGGGCGCCAGGGTGGTTTTTCTTTTCACCAGTGAG
ACGGGCAACAGCTGATTGCCCTTCACCGCCTGGCCCTGAGAGAGTTGCAGCAAGCGGTCCACGCTGGTTT
GCCCCAGCAGGCGAAAATCCTGTTTGATGGTGGTTAACGGCGGGATATAACATGAGCTGTCTTCGGTATC
GTCGTATCCCACTACCGAGATATCCGCACCAACGCGCAGCCCGGACTCGGTAATGGCGCGCATTGCGCCC
AGCGCCATCTGATCGTTGGCAACCAGCATCGCAGTGGGAACGATGCCCTCATTCAGCATTTGCATGGTTT
GTTGAAAACCGGACATGGCACTCCAGTCGCCTTCCCGTTCCGCTATCGGCTGAATTTGATTGCGAGTGAG
ATATTTATGCCAGCCAGCCAGACGCAGACGCGCCGAGACAGAACTTAATGGGCCCGCTAACAGCGCGATT
TGCTGGTGACCCAATGCGACCAGATGCTCCACGCCCAGTCGCGTACCGTCTTCATGGGAGAAAATAATAC
TGTTGATGGGTGTCTGGTCAGAGACATCAAGAAATAACGCCGGAACATTAGTGCAGGCAGCTTCCACAGC
AATGGCATCCTGGTCATCCAGCGGATAGTTAATGATCAGCCCACTGACGCGTTGCGCGAGAAGATTGTGC
ACCGCCGCTTTACAGGCTTCGACGCCGCTTCGTTCTACCATCGACACCACCACGCTGGCACCCAGTTGAT
CGGCGCGAGATTTAATCGCCGCGACAATTTGCGACGGCGCGTGCAGGGCCAGACTGGAGGTGGCAACGCC
AATCAGCAACGACTGTTTGCCCGCCAGTTGTTGTGCCACGCGGTTGGGAATGTAATTCAGCTCCGCCATC
GCCGCTTCCACTTTTTCCCGCGTTTTCGCAGAAACGTGGCTGGCCTGGTTCACCACGCGGGAAACGGTCT
GATAAGAGACACCGGCATACTCTGCGACATCGTATAACGTTACTGGTTTCACATTCACCACCCTGAATTG
ACTCTCTTCCGGGCGCTATCATGCCATACCGCGAAAGGTTTTGCGCCATTCGATGGTGTCCGGGATCTCG
ACGCTCTCCCTTATGCGACTCCTGCATTAGGAAGCAGCCCAGTAGTAGGTTGAGGCCGTTGAGCACCGCC
GCCGCAAGGAATGGTGCATGCAAGGAGATGGCGCCCAACAGTCCCCCGGCCACGGGGCCTGCCACCATAC
CCACGCCGAAACAAGCGCTCATGAGCCCGAAGTGGCGAGCCCGATCTTCCCCATCGGTGATGTCGGCGAT
ATAGGCGCCAGCAACCGCACCTGTGGCGCCGGTGATGCCGGCCACGATGCGTCCGGCGTAGAGGATCGAG
ATCTCGATCCCGCGAAATTAATACGACTCACTATAGGGGAATTGTGAGCGGATAACAATTCCCCTCTAGA
AATAATTTTGTTTAACTTTAAGAAGGAGATATACCATGGGCAGCAGCCATCATCATCATCATCACAGCAG
CGGCGAGAACCTGTACTTCCAGGGCCATATGGCAGTTCCCGAGACCCGCCCTAACCACACTATTTATATC
AACAACCTCAATTCGAAGATCAAGAAGGATGAGCTAAAAAAGTCCCTGCACGCCATCTTCTCCCGGTTTG
GCCAGATCCTGGATATCCTGGTACCGAAGCAGCGGACGCCGAGGGGCCAGGCCTTTGTCATCTTCAAGGA
GGTCAGCAGCGCCACCAACGCCCTGCGCTCCATGCAGGGTTTCCCTTTCTATGACAAACCTATGCGTATC
CAGTATGCCAAGACCGACAAGCGTATCCCGGCCAAGATGAAATGATAGGGATCCGAATTCGAGCTCCGTC
GACAAGCTTGCGGCCGCACTCGAGCACCACCACCACCACCACTGAGATCCGGCTGCTAACAAAGCCCGAA
AGGAAGCTGAGTTGGCTGCTGCCACCGCTGAGCAATAACTAGCATAACCCCTTGGGGCCTCTAAACGGGT
CTTGAGGGGTTTTTTGCTGAAAGGAGGAACTATATCCGGAT
