>Addgene plasmid #112723 | pET28a_6HT-TBP6.7(R47K) | depositor partial sequence | sequence record 212429 | Insert only
CCATGGGCAGCAGCCATCATCATCATCATCACAGCAGCGGCGAGAACCTGTACTTCCAGGGCCATATGGC
AGTTCCCGAGACCCGCCCTAACCACACTATTTATATCAACAACCTCAATTCGAAGATCAAGAAGGATGAG
CTAAAAAAGTCCCTGCACGCCATCTTCTCCCGGTTTGGCCAGATCCTGGATATCCTGGTACCGAAGCAGC
GGACGCCGAGGGGCCAGGCCTTTGTCATCTTCAAGGAGGTCAGCAGCGCCACCAACGCCCTGCGCTCCAT
GCAGGGTTTCCCTTTCTATGACAAACCTATGCGTATCCAGTATGCCAAGACCGACAAGCGTATCCCGGCC
AAGATGAAATGATAGGGATCC
